Addgene plasmid #56463: mEGFP-H4-23
Purpose: Localization: Nucleus/Histones, Excitation: 488, Emission: 507
Depositing lab: Michael Davidson. Depositing organization: Florida State University, Tallahassee.
Backbone
  Vector backbone: mEGFP
  Backbone size w/o insert (bp): 4750
  Vector type: Mammalian Expression
  Selectable markers: Neomycin (select with G418)
Growth in bacteria
  Bacterial resistance: Kanamycin, 50 μg/mL
  Growth temperature: 37°C
  Growth strain: DH5alpha
  Copy number: High Copy
Gene/Insert
  Gene/Insert name: H4 (alt names: Human Histone H4; NM_021968.3)
  Species: H. sapiens (human)
  Entrez Gene: HIST1H4J (a.k.a. H4/e, H4F2iv, H4FE, dJ160A22.2)
  Promoter: CMV
  Tag / fusion protein: mEGFP (C terminal on backbone)
  Cloning method: Unknown
  Sequencing primers: 5′ CMV-F; 3′ SV40pA-R
Terms and licenses: Academic/Nonprofit Terms; Industry Terms
Depositor comments: H. sapiens (human) Histone H4. Excitation = 488; Emission = 507
How to cite: mEGFP-H4-23 was a gift from Michael Davidson (Addgene plasmid # 56463 ; http://n2t.net/addgene:56463 ; RRID:Addgene_56463)
