[The description below was written by a language model from this plasmid's Addgene catalogue record and pLannotate feature annotations shown in this document.]
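Description:
mEGFP-H4-23 is a mammalian expression plasmid, about 5.0 kb in the sequenced record, that produces human histone H4 fused to monomeric enhanced GFP for fluorescent labelling of chromatin and the nucleus. It is built on an mEGFP N1-style backbone. In bacteria it replicates from a high-copy ColE1/pUC-type origin and is selected with kanamycin. An f1 origin is also present, which allows single-stranded DNA production. A single NeoR/KanR (Tn5 aminoglycoside phosphotransferase) gene provides both selections. It sits behind tandem bacterial (bla-type) and SV40 early promoters and ends in an HSV TK polyadenylation signal, so it gives kanamycin resistance in E. coli and G418 resistance in transfected mammalian cells. The short annotated fragments of RSF ori, ble, bGH poly(A) and SV40 large T antigen appear to be partial matches to backbone sequence rather than functional elements.

The expression cassette uses the human CMV immediate-early enhancer and promoter to drive the H4 open reading frame. This is followed by residual multiple cloning site sequence that acts as a linker, then mEGFP, then an SV40 polyadenylation signal. The fluorescent protein is therefore at the C-terminus of the histone. The annotation tool labelled the histone coding sequence as bovine H4, which reflects the very high conservation of H4 between species; the catalogue entry gives the insert as human H4 (HIST1H4J). mEGFP carries the A206K mutation, which suppresses dimerisation and reduces fusion-driven artefacts. The record lists excitation at 488 nm and emission at 507 nm. The cloning method is not recorded. The construct is typically used as a nucleus/histone localisation marker in fluorescence imaging of transfected mammalian cells.
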