Features (pLannotate 1.2.2; 16 found; start..end, strand, type, name):
      6..40      +  rep_origin     RSF ori (fragment): Plasmids containing the RSF 1030 origin of replication can be propagated in E. coli cells that contain additional plasmids with compatible origins.
    108..411     +  enhancer       CMV enhancer: human cytomegalovirus immediate early enhancer
    412..615     +  promoter       CMV promoter: human cytomegalovirus (CMV) immediate early promoter
    651..959     +  CDS            H4_BOVIN (sequence withheld): Experimental evidence at protein level: Swiss-Prot protein existence level 1. Core component of nucleosome. Nucleosomes wrap and compact DNA into chromatin, limiting DNA accessibility to the cellular machineries which require DNA as a template. Histones thereby play a central role in transcription regulation, DNA repair, DNA replication and chromosomal stability. DNA accessibility is regulated via a complex set of post-translational modifications of histones, also called histone code, and nucleosome remodeling. From Bos taurus (Bovine).
    963..1015    +  misc_feature   MCS: multiple cloning site
   1029..1748    +  CDS            mEGFP: enhanced GFP with monomerizing A206K mutation (Zacharias et al., 2002) mammalian codon-optimized
   1765..1848    +  CDS            large T antigen (fragment): large T antigen from SV40 (simian virus 40)
   1871..1992    +  polyA_signal   SV40 poly(A) signal: SV40 polyadenylation signal
   2026..2454    -  rep_origin     f1 ori (sequence partly withheld): f1 bacteriophage origin of replication; arrow indicates direction of (+) strand synthesis
   2481..2585    +  promoter       AmpR promoter: bla
   2587..2944    +  promoter       SV40 promoter: SV40 enhancer and early promoter
   2979..3773    +  CDS            NeoR/KanR: aminoglycoside phosphotransferase from Tn5; aph(3')-II (or nptII); confers resistance to neomycin, kanamycin, and G418 (Geneticin®)
   3794..3946    +  CDS            ble (fragment): BLE_KLEPN - Experimental evidence at protein level: Swiss-Prot protein existence level 1. Binding protein with a strong affinity to the bleomycin family of antibiotics. Binds to CL990; an antimitotic-antibiotic compound. From Klebsiella pneumoniae.
   4005..4052    +  polyA_signal   HSV TK poly(A) signal: herpes simplex virus thymidine kinase polyadenylation signal (Cole and Stacy, 1985)
   4143..4159    -  polyA_signal   bGH poly(A) signal (fragment): bovine growth hormone polyadenylation signal
   4381..4969    +  rep_origin     ori: high-copy-number ColE1/pMB1/pBR322/pUC origin of replication
>Addgene plasmid #56463 | mEGFP-H4-23 | addgene full sequence | sequence record 244945 | Addgene NGS Result
CTGCGTTATCCCCTGATTCTGTGGATAACCGTATTACCGCCATGCATTAGTTATTAATAGTAATCAATTA
CGGGGTCATTAGTTCATAGCCCATATATGGAGTTCCGCGTTACATAACTTACGGTAAATGGCCCGCCTGG
CTGACCGCCCAACGACCCCCGCCCATTGACGTCAATAATGACGTATGTTCCCATAGTAACGCCAATAGGG
ACTTTCCATTGACGTCAATGGGTGGAGTATTTACGGTAAACTGCCCACTTGGCAGTACATCAAGTGTATC
ATATGCCAAGTACGCCCCCTATTGACGTCAATGACGGTAAATGGCCCGCCTGGCATTATGCCCAGTACAT
GACCTTATGGGACTTTCCTACTTGGCAGTACATCTACGTATTAGTCATCGCTATTACCATGGTGATGCGG
TTTTGGCAGTACATCAATGGGCGTGGATAGCGGTTTGACTCACGGGGATTTCCAAGTCTCCACCCCATTG
ACGTCAATGGGAGTTTGTTTTGGCACCAAAATCAACGGGACTTTCCAAAATGTCGTAACAACTCCGCCCC
ATTGACGCAAATGGGCGGTAGGCGTGTACGGTGGGAGGTCTATATAAGCAGAGCTGGTTTAGTGAACCGT
CAGATCCGCTAGCCGCCACC
[309 nt withheld, positions 651-959]
GATCTCGAGCTCAAGCTTCGAATTCTGCAGTCGACGGTACCGCGGGCCCGGGATCCACCGGTCGCCACCA
TGGTGAGCAAGGGCGAGGAGCTGTTCACCGGGGTGGTGCCCATCCTGGTCGAGCTGGACGGCGACGTAAA
CGGCCACAAGTTCAGCGTGTCCGGCGAGGGCGAGGGCGATGCCACCTACGGCAAGCTGACCCTGAAGTTC
ATCTGCACCACCGGCAAGCTGCCCGTGCCCTGGCCCACCCTCGTGACCACCCTGACCTACGGCGTGCAGT
GCTTCAGCCGCTACCCCGACCACATGAAGCAGCACGACTTCTTCAAGTCCGCCATGCCCGAAGGCTACGT
CCAGGAGCGCACCATCTTCTTCAAGGACGACGGCAACTACAAGACCCGCGCCGAGGTGAAGTTCGAGGGC
GACACCCTGGTGAACCGCATCGAGCTGAAGGGCATCGACTTCAAGGAGGACGGCAACATCCTGGGGCACA
AGCTGGAGTACAACTACAACAGCCACAACGTCTATATCATGGCCGACAAGCAGAAGAACGGCATCAAGGT
GAACTTCAAGATCCGCCACAACATCGAGGACGGCAGCGTGCAGCTCGCCGACCACTACCAGCAGAACACC
CCCATCGGCGACGGCCCCGTGCTGCTGCCCGACAACCACTACCTGAGCACCCAGTCCAAGCTGAGCAAAG
ACCCCAACGAGAAGCGCGATCACATGGTCCTGCTGGAGTTCGTGACCGCCGCCGGGATCACTCTCGGCAT
GGACGAGCTGTACAAGTAAAGCGGCCGCGACTCTAGATCATAATCAGCCATACCACATTTGTAGAGGTTT
TACTTGCTTTAAAAAACCTCCCACACCTCCCCCTGAACCTGAAACATAAAATGAATGCAATTGTTGTTGT
TAACTTGTTTATTGCAGCTTATAATGGTTACAAATAAAGCAATAGCATCACAAATTTCACAAATAAAGCA
TTTTTTTCACTGCATTCTAGTTGTGGTTTGTCCAAACTCATCAATGTATCTTAAGGCGTAAATTGTAAGC
GTTAATATTTTGTTAAAATTCGCGTTAAATTTTTGTTAAATCAGCTCATTTTTTAACCAATAGGCCGAAA
TCGGCAAAATCCCTTATAAATCAAAAGAATAGACCGAGATAGGGT
[37 nt withheld, positions 2125-2161]
AAAGAACGTGGACTCCAACGTCAAAGG
[49 nt withheld, positions 2189-2237]
T
[91 nt withheld, positions 2239-2329]
G
[124 nt withheld, positions 2331-2454]
CAGGTGGCACTTTTCGGGGAAATGTGCGCGGAACCCCTATTTGTTTATTTTTCTAAATACATTCAAATAT
GTATCCGCTCATGAGACAATAACCCTGATAAATGCTTCAATAATATTGAAAAAGGAAGAGTCCTGAGGCG
GAAAGAACCAGCTGTGGAATGTGTGTCAGTTAGGGTGTGGAAAGTCCCCAGGCTCCCCAGCAGGCAGAAG
TATGCAAAGCATGCATCTCAATTAGTCAGCAACCAGGTGTGGAAAGTCCCCAGGCTCCCCAGCAGGCAGA
AGTATGCAAAGCATGCATCTCAATTAGTCAGCAACCATAGTCCCGCCCCTAACTCCGCCCATCCCGCCCC
TAACTCCGCCCAGTTCCGCCCATTCTCCGCCCCATGGCTGACTAATTTTTTTTATTTATGCAGAGGCCGA
GGCCGCCTCGGCCTCTGAGCTATTCCAGAAGTAGTGAGGAGGCTTTTTTGGAGGCCTAGGCTTTTGCAAA
GATCGATCAAGAGACAGGATGAGGATCGTTTCGCATGATTGAACAAGATGGATTGCACGCAGGTTCTCCG
GCCGCTTGGGTGGAGAGGCTATTCGGCTATGACTGGGCACAACAGACAATCGGCTGCTCTGATGCCGCCG
TGTTCCGGCTGTCAGCGCAGGGGCGCCCGGTTCTTTTTGTCAAGACCGACCTGTCCGGTGCCCTGAATGA
ACTGCAAGACGAGGCAGCGCGGCTATCGTGGCTGGCCACGACGGGCGTTCCTTGCGCAGCTGTGCTCGAC
GTTGTCACTGAAGCGGGAAGGGACTGGCTGCTATTGGGCGAAGTGCCGGGGCAGGATCTCCTGTCATCTC
ACCTTGCTCCTGCCGAGAAAGTATCCATCATGGCTGATGCAATGCGGCGGCTGCATACGCTTGATCCGGC
TACCTGCCCATTCGACCACCAAGCGAAACATCGCATCGAGCGAGCACGTACTCGGATGGAAGCCGGTCTT
GTCGATCAGGATGATCTGGACGAAGAGCATCAGGGGCTCGCGCCAGCCGAACTGTTCGCCAGGCTCAAGG
CGAGCATGCCCGACGGCGAGGATCTCGTCGTGACCCATGGCGATGCCTGCTTGCCGAATATCATGGTGGA
AAATGGCCGCTTTTCTGGATTCATCGACTGTGGCCGGCTGGGTGTGGCGGACCGCTATCAGGACATAGCG
TTGGCTACCCGTGATATTGCTGAAGAGCTTGGCGGCGAATGGGCTGACCGCTTCCTCGTGCTTTACGGTA
TCGCCGCTCCCGATTCGCAGCGCATCGCCTTCTATCGCCTTCTTGACGAGTTCTTCTGAGCGGGACTCTG
GGGTTCGAAATGACCGACCAAGCGACGCCCAACCTGCCATCACGAGATTTCGATTCCACCGCCGCCTTCT
ATGAAAGGTTGGGCTTCGGAATCGTTTTCCGGGACGCCGGCTGGATGATCCTCCAGCGCGGGGATCTCAT
GCTGGAGTTCTTCGCCCACCCTAGGGGGAGGCTAACTGAAACACGGAAGGAGACAATACCGGAAGGAACC
CGCGCTATGACGGCAATAAAAAGACAGAATAAAACGCACGGTGTTGGGTCGTTTGTTCATAAACGCGGGG
TTCGGTCCCAGGGCTGGCACTCTGTCGATACCCCACCGAGACCCCATTGGGGCCAATACGCCCGCGTTTC
TTCCTTTTCCCCACCCCACCCCCCAAGTTCGGGTGAAGGCCCAGGGCTCGCAGCCAACGTCGGGGCGGCA
GGCCCTGCCATAGCCTCAGGTTACTCATATATACTTTAGATTGATTTAAAACTTCATTTTTAATTTAAAA
GGATCTAGGTGAAGATCCTTTTTGATAATCTCATGACCAAAATCCCTTAACGTGAGTTTTCGTTCCACTG
AGCGTCAGACCCCGTAGAAAAGATCAAAGGATCTTCTTGAGATCCTTTTTTTCTGCGCGTAATCTGCTGC
TTGCAAACAAAAAAACCACCGCTACCAGCGGTGGTTTGTTTGCCGGATCAAGAGCTACCAACTCTTTTTC
CGAAGGTAACTGGCTTCAGCAGAGCGCAGATACCAAATACTGTTCTTCTAGTGTAGCCGTAGTTAGGCCA
CCACTTCAAGAACTCTGTAGCACCGCCTACATACCTCGCTCTGCTAATCCTGTTACCAGTGGCTGCTGCC
AGTGGCGATAAGTCGTGTCTTACCGGGTTGGACTCAAGACGATAGTTACCGGATAAGGCGCAGCGGTCGG
GCTGAACGGGGGGTTCGTGCACACAGCCCAGCTTGGAGCGAACGACCTACACCGAACTGAGATACCTACA
GCGTGAGCTATGAGAAAGCGCCACGCTTCCCGAAGGGAGAAAGGCGGACAGGTATCCGGTAAGCGGCAGG
GTCGGAACAGGAGAGCGCACGAGGGAGCTTCCAGGGGGAAACGCCTGGTATCTTTATAGTCCTGTCGGGT
TTCGCCACCTCTGACTTGAGCGTCGATTTTTGTGATGCTCGTCAGGGGGGCGGAGCCTATGGAAAAACGC
CAGCAACGCGGCCTTTTTACGGTTCCTGGCCTTTTGCTGGCCTTTTGCTCACATGTTCTTTC
