>Addgene plasmid #56463 | mEGFP-H4-23 | depositor partial sequence | sequence record 87356 | insert sequence
ACGTCAGATCCGCTAGCCGCCACC
[309 nt withheld, positions 25-333]
GATCTCGAGCTCAAGCTTCGAATTCTGCAGTCGACGGTACCGCGGGCCCGGGATCCACCGGTCGCCACCA
TGGTGAGCAAGGGCGAGGAGCTGTTCACCGGGGTGGTGCCCATCCTGGTCGAGCTGGACGGCGACGTAAA
CGGCCACAAGTTCAGCGTGTCCGGCGAGGGCGAGGGCGATGCCACCTACGGCAAGCTGACCCTGAAGTTC
ATCTGCACCACCGGCAAGCTGCCCGTGCCCTGGCCCACCCTCGTGACCACCCTGACCTACGGCGTGCAGT
GCTTCAGCCGCTACCCCGACCACATGAAGCAGCACGACTTCTTCAAGTCCGCCATGCCCGAAGGCTACGT
CCAGGAGCGCACCATCTTCTTCAAGGACGACGGCAACTACAAGACCCGCGCCGAGGTGAAGTTCGAGGGC
GACACCCTGGTGAACCGCATCGAGCTGAAGGGCATCGACTTCAAGGAGGACGGCAACATCCTGGGGCACA
AGCTGGAGTACAACTACAACAGCCACAACGTCTATATCATGGCCGACAAGCAGAAGAACGGCATCAAGGT
GAACTTCAAGATCCGCCACAACATCGAGGACGGCAGCGTGCAGCTCGCCGACCACTACCAGCAGAACACC
CCCATCGGCGACGGCCCCGTGCTGCTGCCCGACAACCACTACCTGAGCACCCAGTCCAAGCTGAGCAAAG
ACCCCAACGAGAAGCGCGATCACATGGTCCTGCTGGAGTTCGTGACCGCCGCCGGGATCACTCTCGGCAT
GGACGAGCTGTACAAGTAAAGCGGCCGCGACTCTAGATCATAATCAGCCATACCAC
