>Addgene plasmid #56463 | mEGFP-H4-23 | addgene partial sequence | sequence record 106794 | CMV-F 5'-CGCAAATGGGCGGTAGGCGTG-3'
AGCAGAGCTGGTTTAGTGAACCGTCAGATCCGCTAGCCGCCACC
[309 nt withheld, positions 45-353]
GATCTCGAGCTCAAGCTTCGAATTCTGCAGTCGACGGTACCGCGGGCCCGGGATCCACCGGTCGCCACCA
TGGTGAGCAAGGGCGAGGAGCTGTTCACCGGGGTGGTGCCCATCCTGGTCGAGCTGGACGGCGACGTAAA
CGGCCACAAGTTCAGCGTGTCCGGCGAGGGCGAGGGCGATGCCACCTACGGCAAGCTGACCCTGAAGTTC
ATCTGCACCACCGGCAAGCTGCCCGTGCCCTGGCCCACCCTCGTGACCACCCTGACCTACGGCGTGCAGT
GCTTCAGCCGCTACCCCGACCACATGAAGCAGCACGACTTCTTCAAGTCCGCCATGCCCGAAGGCTACGT
CCAGGAGCGCACCATCTTCTTCAAGGACGACGGCAACTACAAGACCCGCGCCGAGGTGAAGTTCGAGGGC
GACACCCTGGTGAACCGCATCGAGCTGAAGGGCATCGACTTCAAGGAGGACGGCAACATCCTGGGGCACA
AGCTGGAGTACAACTACAACAGCCACAACGTCTATATCATGGCC
