>Addgene plasmid #56463 | mEGFP-H4-23 | addgene partial sequence | sequence record 106795 | SV40pA-R 5'-GAAATTTGTGATGCTATTGC-3'
AGCTGCATAACAGTTAACAACAACAATTGCATTCATTTTATGTTTCAGGTTCAGGGGGAGGTGTGGGAGG
TTTTTTAAAGCAAGTAAAACCTCTACAAATGTGGTATGGCTGATTATGATCTAGAGTCGCGGCCGCTTTA
CTTGTACAGCTCGTCCATGCCGAGAGTGATCCCGGCGGCGGTCACGAACTCCAGCAGGACCATGTGATCG
CGCTTCTCGTTGGGGTCTTTGCTCAGCTTGGACTGGGTGCTCAGGTAGTGGTTGTCGGGCAGCAGCACGG
GGCCGTCGCCGATGGGGGTGTTCTGCTGGTAGTGGTCGGCGAGCTGCACGCTGCCGTCCTCGATGTTGTG
GCGGATCTTGAAGTTCACCTTGATGCCGTTCTTCTGCTTGTCGGCCATGATATAGACGTTGTGGCTGTTG
TAGTTGTACTCCAGCTTGTGCCCCAGGATGTTGCCGTCCTCCTTGAAGTCGATGCCCTTCAGCTCGATGC
GGTTCACCAGGGTGTCGCCCTCGAACTTCACCTCGGCGCGGGTCTTGTAGTTGCCGTCGTCCTTGAAGAA
GATGGTGCGCTCCTGGACGTAGCCTTCGGGCATGGCGGACTTGAAGAAGTCGTGCTGCTTCATGTGGTCG
GGGTAGCGGCTGAAGCACTGCACGCCGTAGGTCAGGGTGGTCACGAGGGTGGGCCAGGGCACGGGCAGCT
TGCCGGTGGTGCAGATGAACTTCAGGGTCAGCTTGCCGTAGGTGGCATCGCCCTCGCCCTCGCCGGACAC
GCTGAACTTGTGGCCGTTTACGTCGCCGTCCAGCTCGACCAGGATGGGCACCACCCCGGTGAACAGCTCC
TCGCCCTTGCTCACCATGGTGGCGACCGGTGGATCCCGGGCCCGCGGTACCGTCGA
